Addgene plasmid #213202: CCR6-DuET
Purpose: The DuET construct encodes the named human GPCR engineered with a cleaved hemagglutinin signal peptide, a 5' FLAG and a 3' 1D4 epitope tag optimized for expression in mammalian cells and proteomics studies.
Depositing lab: Thomas Sakmar. Depositing organization: Rockefeller University. Publication: Multiplexed selectivity screening of anti-GPCR antibodies. Dahl L, Kotliar IB, Bendes A, Dodig-Crnkovic T, Fromm S, Elofsson A, Uhlen M, Sakmar TP, Schwenk JM. Sci Adv. 2023 May 3;9(18):eadf9297. doi: 10.1126/sciadv.adf9297. Epub 2023 May 3. PubMed 37134173.
Backbone
  Vector backbone: pcDNA 3.1 (+)
  Vector type: Mammalian Expression
Growth in bacteria
  Bacterial resistance: Ampicillin, 100 μg/mL
  Growth temperature: 37°C
  Growth strain: DH5alpha
  Copy number: High Copy
Gene/Insert
  Gene/Insert name: CCR6 (alt names: C-C motif chemokine receptor 6; BN-1, CD196, CKR-L3, CMKBR6, DCR2, DRY-6, GPR-CY4, GPR29, STRL22)
  Species: H. sapiens (human)
  Entrez Gene: CCR6 (a.k.a. BN-1, C-C CKR-6, CC-CKR-6, CCR-6, CD196, CKR-L3, CKRL3, CMKBR6, DCR2, DRY6, GPR29, GPRCY4, STRL22)
  Promoter: CMV, T7
  Tag / fusion protein: FLAG (N terminal on insert); 1D4 (C terminal on insert)
  Cloning method: Gibson Cloning
Terms and licenses: Academic/Nonprofit Terms; Industry Terms: Not Available to Industry
Depositor comments: Class: A, Family: Chemokine. Ensembl ID: ENSG00000112486, Uniprot ID: P51684
How to cite: CCR6-DuET was a gift from Thomas Sakmar (Addgene plasmid # 213202 ; http://n2t.net/addgene:213202 ; RRID:Addgene_213202)
