[The description below was written by a language model from this plasmid's Addgene catalogue record and pLannotate feature annotations shown in this document.]
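Description:
CCR6-DuET is a mammalian expression plasmid built on the pcDNA 3.1 (+) backbone that carries the human chemokine receptor CCR6 (C-C motif chemokine receptor 6, also known as CD196), a class A GPCR of the chemokine family and the receptor for CCL20. The 6,662 nt plasmid is propagated in E. coli through a high-copy ColE1/pUC-type origin with ampicillin selection from the β-lactamase gene. It also carries an f1 phage origin. For selection in mammalian cells, an SV40 enhancer/early promoter drives a neomycin phosphotransferase gene, followed by an SV40 polyadenylation signal. Short annotated fragments such as the lac promoter/operator, bom, ble and a truncated HIV-1 LTR match appear to be backbone remnants or partial sequence hits rather than functional modules.

The receptor open reading frame sits downstream of the human CMV immediate-early enhancer and promoter and is terminated by the bovine growth hormone polyadenylation signal. A T7 promoter between the CMV promoter and the insert allows in vitro transcription. In the DuET design, the receptor is preceded by a cleavable hemagglutinin signal peptide, which promotes membrane insertion and is removed during processing. An N-terminal FLAG epitope follows it, and a 1D4 epitope is placed at the C terminus. The feature table detects the FLAG tag as a short match just upstream of the CCR6 coding sequence, but it does not annotate the signal peptide or the 1D4 tag, which are known only from the catalogue description. The insert was assembled by Gibson cloning. The two tags allow capture and detection of the expressed receptor from either end, and the construct is intended for mammalian cell expression and proteomics studies, including multiplexed screening of anti-GPCR antibody selectivity.
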