Features (pLannotate 1.2.2; 21 found; start..end, strand, type, name):
    657..761     -  promoter       AmpR promoter: bla
    820..872     -  misc_feature   bom (fragment): basis of mobility region from pBR322
   1027..1406    +  enhancer       CMV enhancer: human cytomegalovirus immediate early enhancer
   1407..1610    +  promoter       CMV promoter: human cytomegalovirus (CMV) immediate early promoter
   1606..1639    +  LTR            5' LTR (truncated) (fragment): truncated 5' long terminal repeat (LTR) from HIV-1
   1655..1673    +  promoter       T7 promoter: promoter for bacteriophage T7 RNA polymerase
   1766..1786    +  CDS            3xFLAG (fragment): three tandem FLAG® epitope tags
   1799..2920    +  CDS            CCR6: CCR6_HUMAN - Also known as CKRL3, CMKBR6, GPR29, STRL22. Experimental evidence at protein level: Swiss-Prot protein existence level 1. Receptor for the C-C type chemokine CCL20 (PubMed:9169459). Binds to CCL20 and subsequently transduces a signal by increasing the intracellular calcium ion levels (PubMed:20068036). Although CCL20 is its major ligand it can also act as a receptor for non-chemokine ligands such as beta-defensins (PubMed:25585877). Binds to defensin DEFB1 leading to increase in intracellular calcium ions and cAMP levels. Its binding to DEFB1 is essential for the function of DEFB1
   3051..3275    +  polyA_signal   bGH poly(A) signal: bovine growth hormone polyadenylation signal
   3279..3300    +  promoter       SV40 promoter (fragment): SV40 enhancer and early promoter
   3321..3749    +  rep_origin     f1 ori (sequence partly withheld): f1 bacteriophage origin of replication; arrow indicates direction of (+) strand synthesis
   3763..4092    +  promoter       SV40 promoter: SV40 enhancer and early promoter
   4159..4950    +  CDS            neo: KKA2_KLEPN - Also known as kan, nptII. Experimental evidence at protein level: Swiss-Prot protein existence level 1. Resistance to kanamycin, neomycin, paromomycin, ribostamycin, butirosin and gentamicin B. From Klebsiella pneumoniae.
   4974..5132    +  CDS            ble (fragment): BLE_KLEPN - Experimental evidence at protein level: Swiss-Prot protein existence level 1. Binding protein with a strong affinity to the bleomycin family of antibiotics. Binds to CL990; an antimitotic-antibiotic compound. From Klebsiella pneumoniae.
   5127..5248    +  polyA_signal   SV40 poly(A) signal: SV40 polyadenylation signal
   5321..5337    -  protein_bind   lac operator: The lac repressor binds to the lac operator to inhibit transcription in E. coli. This inhibition can be relieved by adding lactose or isopropyl-β-D-thiogalactopyranoside (IPTG). lac repressor encoded by lacI
   5345..5375    -  promoter       lac promoter: promoter for the E. coli lac operon
   5390..5411    -  protein_bind   CAP binding site: CAP binding activates transcription in the presence of cAMP. E. coli catabolite activator protein
   5424..5516    -  CDS            lacI (fragment): lac repressor; lacI; The lac repressor binds to the lac operator to inhibit transcription in E. coli. This inhibition can be relieved by adding lactose or isopropyl-β-D-thiogalactopyranoside (IPTG).
   5699..6287    -  rep_origin     ori: high-copy-number ColE1/pMB1/pBR322/pUC origin of replication
   6458..656     -  CDS            AmpR (across the origin): β-lactamase; bla; confers resistance to ampicillin, carbenicillin, and related antibiotics
>Addgene plasmid #213202 | CCR6-DuET | addgene full sequence | sequence record 430765 | Addgene NGS Result
AGAAGTGGTCCTGCAACTTTATCCGCCTCCATCCAGTCTATTAATTGTTGCCGGGAAGCTAGAGTAAGTA
GTTCGCCAGTTAATAGTTTGCGCAACGTTGTTGCCATTGCTACAGGCATCGTGGTGTCACGCTCGTCGTT
TGGTATGGCTTCATTCAGCTCCGGTTCCCAACGATCAAGGCGAGTTACATGATCCCCCATGTTGTGCAAA
AAAGCGGTTAGCTCCTTCGGTCCTCCGATCGTTGTCAGAAGTAAGTTGGCCGCAGTGTTATCACTCATGG
TTATGGCAGCACTGCATAATTCTCTTACTGTCATGCCATCCGTAAGATGCTTTTCTGTGACTGGTGAGTA
CTCAACCAAGTCATTCTGAGAATAGTGTATGCGGCGACCGAGTTGCTCTTGCCCGGCGTCAATACGGGAT
AATACCGCGCCACATAGCAGAACTTTAAAAGTGCTCATCATTGGAAAACGTTCTTCGGGGCGAAAACTCT
CAAGGATCTTACCGCTGTTGAGATCCAGTTCGATGTAACCCACTCGTGCACCCAACTGATCTTCAGCATC
TTTTACTTTCACCAGCGTTTCTGGGTGAGCAAAAACAGGAAGGCAAAATGCCGCAAAAAAGGGAATAAGG
GCGACACGGAAATGTTGAATACTCATACTCTTCCTTTTTCAATATTATTGAAGCATTTATCAGGGTTATT
GTCTCATGAGCGGATACATATTTGAATGTATTTAGAAAAATAAACAAATAGGGGTTCCGCGCACATTTCC
CCGAAAAGTGCCACCTGACGTCGACGGATCGGGAGATCTCCCGATCCCCTATGGTGCACTCTCAGTACAA
TCTGCTCTGATGCCGCATAGTTAAGCCAGTATCTGCTCCCTGCTTGTGTGTTGGAGGTCGCTGAGTAGTG
CGCGAGCAAAATTTAAGCTACAACAAGGCAAGGCTTGACCGACATTTGCATGAAGAATCTGCTTAGGGTT
AGGCGTTTTGCGCTGCTTCGCGATGTACGGGCCAGATATACGCGTTGACATTGATTATTGACTAGTTATT
AATAGTAATCAATTACGGGGTCATTAGTTCATAGCCCATATATGGAGTTCCGCGTTACATAACTTACGGT
AAATGGCCCGCCTGGCTGACCGCCCAACGACCCCCGCCCATTGACGTCAATAATGACGTATGTTCCCATA
GTAACGCCAATAGGGACTTTCCATTGACGTCAATGGGTGGAGTATTTACGGTAAACTGCCCACTTGGCAG
TACATCAAGTGTATCATATGCCAAGTACGCCCCCTATTGACGTCAATGACGGTAAATGGCCCGCCTGGCA
TTATGCCCAGTACATGACCTTATGGGACTTTCCTACTTGGCAGTACATCTACGTATTAGTCATCGCTATT
ACCATGGTGATGCGGTTTTGGCAGTACATCAATGGGCGTGGATAGCGGTTTGACTCACGGGGATTTCCAA
GTCTCCACCCCATTGACGTCAATGGGAGTTTGTTTTGGCACCAAAATCAACGGGACTTTCCAAAATGTCG
TAACAACTCCGCCCCATTGACGCAAATGGGCGGTAGGCGTGTACGGTGGGAGGTCTATATAAGCAGAGCT
CTCTGGCTAACTAGAGAACCCACTGCTTACTGGCTTATCGAAATTAATACGACTCACTATAGGGAGACCC
AAGCTGGCTAGCGTTTAAACTTAAGCTTAGCGCCACCATGAAGACGATCATCGCCCTGAGCTACATCTTC
TGCCTGGTATTCGCCGACTACAAGGACGATGATGACGCCAGCATCGATATGAGCGGAGAGAGCATGAACT
TCAGTGATGTGTTCGATTCCAGTGAGGACTACTTCGTGTCCGTCAATACATCCTACTACAGCGTAGATTC
TGAGATGCTGCTTTGCTCCCTGCAGGAGGTGCGCCAGTTCTCCCGACTCTTCGTTCCCATCGCGTATTCA
CTCATCTGCGTCTTTGGCCTCCTGGGGAATATCTTGGTAGTCATCACATTTGCTTTTTATAAAAAGGCCA
GATCCATGACAGACGTCTACCTGCTTAATATGGCCATTGCAGACATCCTGTTCGTCCTGACGCTCCCATT
CTGGGCTGTGAGTCACGCTACCGGGGCCTGGGTGTTCAGTAATGCAACCTGCAAGCTGTTGAAGGGAATT
TATGCCATCAACTTTAATTGCGGTATGCTGCTGCTGACTTGCATAAGTATGGACAGATACATCGCCATAG
TACAGGCAACAAAATCCTTCAGACTGAGGTCTCGAACGCTCCCTAGGTCTAAAATCATTTGTCTTGTTGT
ATGGGGCTTGAGCGTGATTATTTCCAGCAGTACTTTCGTGTTTAACCAGAAGTACAACACGCAGGGCAGC
GATGTGTGTGAGCCCAAGTACCAGACGGTATCTGAGCCTATCAGGTGGAAGCTGTTGATGCTGGGTTTGG
AATTGCTGTTCGGCTTTTTTATCCCACTCATGTTTATGATTTTTTGTTATACCTTCATCGTGAAGACCCT
GGTCCAGGCACAAAACTCTAAGCGACACAAGGCCATCCGGGTAATCATCGCTGTTGTGCTGGTATTTCTG
GCTTGCCAGATCCCTCATAATATGGTCCTTCTGGTAACGGCAGCCAACCTGGGCAAAATGAATCGCTCAT
GTCAGTCAGAAAAGCTTATCGGGTACACCAAAACGGTTACGGAGGTTCTGGCGTTCCTGCATTGTTGCCT
TAACCCTGTGCTGTACGCATTTATAGGTCAGAAGTTTCGAAACTACTTCCTGAAGATTCTCAAAGACCTC
TGGTGTGTAAGAAGAAAGTATAAAAGTAGTGGATTTTCATGCGCAGGACGCTACTCCGAAAACATTTCCA
GACAGACCAGTGAGACGGCCGATAACGATAACGCCTCCTCCTTTACCATGATCGATACCGGTGGACGCAC
CGGTGAATTCGATGAGGCCAGCACCACCGTGTCTAAGACCGAGACTTCTCAGGTGGCCCCTGCCTAACTC
GAGTCTAGAGGGCCCGTTTAAACCCGCTGATCAGCCTCGACTGTGCCTTCTAGTTGCCAGCCATCTGTTG
TTTGCCCCTCCCCCGTGCCTTCCTTGACCCTGGAAGGTGCCACTCCCACTGTCCTTTCCTAATAAAATGA
GGAAATTGCATCGCATTGTCTGAGTAGGTGTCATTCTATTCTGGGGGGTGGGGTGGGGCAGGACAGCAAG
GGGGAGGATTGGGAAGACAATAGCAGGCATGCTGGGGATGCGGTGGGCTCTATGGCTTCTGAGGCGGAAA
GAACCAGCTGGGGCTCTAGGGGGTATCCCC
[124 nt withheld, positions 3321-3444]
C
[91 nt withheld, positions 3446-3536]
A
[49 nt withheld, positions 3538-3586]
CCTTTGACGTTGGAGTCCACGTTCTTT
[37 nt withheld, positions 3614-3650]
ACCCTATCTCGGTCTATTCTTTTGATTTATAAGGGATTTTGCCGATTTCGGCCTATTGGTTAAAAAATGA
GCTGATTTAACAAAAATTTAACGCGAATTAATTCTGTGGAATGTGTGTCAGTTAGGGTGTGGAAAGTCCC
CAGGCTCCCCAGCAGGCAGAAGTATGCAAAGCATGCATCTCAATTAGTCAGCAACCAGGTGTGGAAAGTC
CCCAGGCTCCCCAGCAGGCAGAAGTATGCAAAGCATGCATCTCAATTAGTCAGCAACCATAGTCCCGCCC
CTAACTCCGCCCATCCCGCCCCTAACTCCGCCCAGTTCCGCCCATTCTCCGCCCCATGGCTGACTAATTT
TTTTTATTTATGCAGAGGCCGAGGCCGCCTCTGCCTCTGAGCTATTCCAGAAGTAGTGAGGAGGCTTTTT
TGGAGGCCTAGGCTTTTGCAAAAAGCTCCCGGGAGCTTGTATATCCATTTTCGGATCTGATCAAGAGACA
GGATGAGGATCGTTTCGCATGATTGAACAAGATGGATTGCACGCAGGTTCTCCGGCCGCTTGGGTGGAGA
GGCTATTCGGCTATGACTGGGCACAACAGACAATCGGCTGCTCTGATGCCGCCGTGTTCCGGCTGTCAGC
GCAGGGGCGCCCGGTTCTTTTTGTCAAGACCGACCTGTCCGGTGCCCTGAATGAACTGCAGGACGAGGCA
GCGCGGCTATCGTGGCTGGCCACGACGGGCGTTCCTTGCGCAGCTGTGCTCGACGTTGTCACTGAAGCGG
GAAGGGACTGGCTGCTATTGGGCGAAGTGCCGGGGCAGGATCTCCTGTCATCTCACCTTGCTCCTGCCGA
GAAAGTATCCATCATGGCTGATGCAATGCGGCGGCTGCATACGCTTGATCCGGCTACCTGCCCATTCGAC
CACCAAGCGAAACATCGCATCGAGCGAGCACGTACTCGGATGGAAGCCGGTCTTGTCGATCAGGATGATC
TGGACGAAGAGCATCAGGGGCTCGCGCCAGCCGAACTGTTCGCCAGGCTCAAGGCGCGCATGCCCGACGG
CGAGGATCTCGTCGTGACCCATGGCGATGCCTGCTTGCCGAATATCATGGTGGAAAATGGCCGCTTTTCT
GGATTCATCGACTGTGGCCGGCTGGGTGTGGCGGACCGCTATCAGGACATAGCGTTGGCTACCCGTGATA
TTGCTGAAGAGCTTGGCGGCGAATGGGCTGACCGCTTCCTCGTGCTTTACGGTATCGCCGCTCCCGATTC
GCAGCGCATCGCCTTCTATCGCCTTCTTGACGAGTTCTTCTGAGCGGGACTCTGGGGTTCGAAATGACCG
ACCAAGCGACGCCCAACCTGCCATCACGAGATTTCGATTCCACCGCCGCCTTCTATGAAAGGTTGGGCTT
CGGAATCGTTTTCCGGGACGCCGGCTGGATGATCCTCCAGCGCGGGGATCTCATGCTGGAGTTCTTCGCC
CACCCCAACTTGTTTATTGCAGCTTATAATGGTTACAAATAAAGCAATAGCATCACAAATTTCACAAATA
AAGCATTTTTTTCACTGCATTCTAGTTGTGGTTTGTCCAAACTCATCAATGTATCTTATCATGTCTGTAT
ACCGTCGACCTCTAGCTAGAGCTTGGCGTAATCATGGTCATAGCTGTTTCCTGTGTGAAATTGTTATCCG
CTCACAATTCCACACAACATACGAGCCGGAAGCATAAAGTGTAAAGCCTGGGGTGCCTAATGAGTGAGCT
AACTCACATTAATTGCGTTGCGCTCACTGCCCGCTTTCCAGTCGGGAAACCTGTCGTGCCAGCTGCATTA
ATGAATCGGCCAACGCGCGGGGAGAGGCGGTTTGCGTATTGGGCGCTCTTCCGCTTCCTCGCTCACTGAC
TCGCTGCGCTCGGTCGTTCGGCTGCGGCGAGCGGTATCAGCTCACTCAAAGGCGGTAATACGGTTATCCA
CAGAATCAGGGGATAACGCAGGAAAGAACATGTGAGCAAAAGGCCAGCAAAAGGCCAGGAACCGTAAAAA
GGCCGCGTTGCTGGCGTTTTTCCATAGGCTCCGCCCCCCTGACGAGCATCACAAAAATCGACGCTCAAGT
CAGAGGTGGCGAAACCCGACAGGACTATAAAGATACCAGGCGTTTCCCCCTGGAAGCTCCCTCGTGCGCT
CTCCTGTTCCGACCCTGCCGCTTACCGGATACCTGTCCGCCTTTCTCCCTTCGGGAAGCGTGGCGCTTTC
TCATAGCTCACGCTGTAGGTATCTCAGTTCGGTGTAGGTCGTTCGCTCCAAGCTGGGCTGTGTGCACGAA
CCCCCCGTTCAGCCCGACCGCTGCGCCTTATCCGGTAACTATCGTCTTGAGTCCAACCCGGTAAGACACG
ACTTATCGCCACTGGCAGCAGCCACTGGTAACAGGATTAGCAGAGCGAGGTATGTAGGCGGTGCTACAGA
GTTCTTGAAGTGGTGGCCTAACTACGGCTACACTAGAAGAACGGTATTTGGTATCTGCGCTCTGCTGAAG
CCAGTTACCTTCGGAAAAAGAGTTGGTAGCTCTTGATCCGGCAAACAAACCACCGCTGGTAGCGGTGGTT
TTTTTGTTTGCAAGCAGCAGATTACGCGCAGAAAAAAAGGATCTCAAGAAGATCCTTTGATCTTTTCTAC
GGGGTCTGACGCTCAGTGGAACGAAAACTCACGTTAAGGGATTTTGGTCATGAGATTATCAAAAAGGATC
TTCACCTAGATCCTTTTAAATTAAAAATGAAGTTTTAAATCAATCTAAAGTATATATGAGTAAACTTGGT
CTGACAGTTACCAATGCTTAATCAGTGAGGCACCTATCTCAGCGATCTGTCTATTTCGTTCATCCATAGT
TGCCTGACTCCCCGTCGTGTAGATAACTACGATACGGGAGGGCTTACCATCTGGCCCCAGTGCTGCAATG
ATACCGCGAGACCCACGCTCACCGGCTCCAGATTTATCAGCAATAAACCAGCCAGCCGGAAGGGCCGAGC
GC
